>Addgene plasmid #141579 | TFORF0314 | addgene full sequence | sequence record 400422 | Addgene NGS Result
TTAATGTAGTCTTATGCAATACTCTTGTAGTCTTGCAACATGGTAACGATGAGTTAGCAACATGCCTTAC
AAGGAGAGAAAAAGCACCGTGCATGCCGATTGGTGGAAGTAAGGTGGTACGATCGTGCCTTATTAGGAAG
GCAACAGACGGGTCTGACATGGATTGGACGAACCACTGAATTGCCGCATTGCAGAGATATTGTATTTAAG
TGCCTAGCTCGATACATAAACGGGTCTCTCTGGTTAGACCAGATCTGAGCCTGGGAGCTCTCTGGCTAAC
TAGGGAACCCACTGCTTAAGCCTCAATAAAGCTTGCCTTGAGTGCTTCAAGTAGTGTGTGCCCGTCTGTT
GTGTGACTCTGGTAACTAGAGATCCCTCAGACCCTTTTAGTCAGTGTGGAAAATCTCTAGCAGTGGCGCC
CGAACAGGGACTTGAAAGCGAAAGGGAAACCAGAGGAGCTCTCTCGACGCAGGACTCGGCTTGCTGAAGC
GCGCACGGCAAGAGGCGAGGGGCGGCGACTGGTGAGTACGCCAAAAATTTTGACTAGCGGAGGCTAGAAG
GAGAGAGATGGGTGCGAGAGCGTCAGTATTAAGCGGGGGAGAATTAGATCGCGATGGGAAAAAATTCGGT
TAAGGCCAGGGGGAAAGAAAAAATATAAATTAAAACATATAGTATGGGCAAGCAGGGAGCTAGAACGATT
CGCAGTTAATCCTGGCCTGTTAGAAACATCAGAAGGCTGTAGACAAATACTGGGACAGCTACAACCATCC
CTTCAGACAGGATCAGAAGAACTTAGATCATTATATAATACAGTAGCAACCCTCTATTGTGTGCATCAAA
GGATAGAGATAAAAGACACCAAGGAAGCTTTAGACAAGATAGAGGAAGAGCAAAACAAAAGTAAGACCAC
CGCACAGCAAGCGGCCGCTGATCTTCAGACCTGGAGGAGGAGATATGAGGGACAATTGGAGAAGTGAATT
ATATAAATATAAAGTAGTAAAAATTGAACCATTAGGAGTAGCACCCACCAAGGCAAAGAGAAGAGTGGTG
CAGAGAGAAAAAAGAGCAGTGGGAATAGGAGCTTTGTTCCTTGGGTTCTTGGGAGCAGCAGGAAGCACTA
TGGGCGCAGCGTCAATGACGCTGACGGTACAGGCCAGACAATTATTGTCTGGTATAGTGCAGCAGCAGAA
CAATTTGCTGAGGGCTATTGAGGCGCAACAGCATCTGTTGCAACTCACAGTCTGGGGCATCAAGCAGCTC
CAGGCAAGAATCCTGGCTGTGGAAAGATACCTAAAGGATCAACAGCTCCTGGGGATTTGGGGTTGCTCTG
GAAAACTCATTTGCACCACTGCTGTGCCTTGGAATGCTAGTTGGAGTAATAAATCTCTGGAACAGATTTG
GAATCACACGACCTGGATGGAGTGGGACAGAGAAATTAACAATTACACAAGCTTAATACACTCCTTAATT
GAAGAATCGCAAAACCAGCAAGAAAAGAATGAACAAGAATTATTGGAATTAGATAAATGGGCAAGTTTGT
GGAATTGGTTTAACATAACAAATTGGCTGTGGTATATAAAATTATTCATAATGATAGTAGGAGGCTTGGT
AGGTTTAAGAATAGTTTTTGCTGTACTTTCTATAGTGAATAGAGTTAGGCAGGGATATTCACCATTATCG
TTTCAGACCCACCTCCCAACCCCGAGGGGACCCATGCATTGCATCTCAATTAGTCAGCAACCAGGTGTGG
AAAGTCCCCAGGCTCCCCAGCAGGCAGAAGTATGCAAAGCATGCGTCTCAATTAGTCAGCAACCATAGTC
CCGCCCCTAACTCCGCCCATCCCGCCCCTAACTCCGCCCAGTTCCGCCCATTCTCCGCCCCATGGCTGAC
TAATTTTTTTTATTTATGCAGAGGCCGAGGCCGCCTCGGCCTCTGAGCTATTCCAGAAGTAGTGAGGAGG
CTTTTTTGGAGGCCTAGGCTTTTGCAAAAAGCTTTCTAGAGGTACCACCGGAGCTTACCATGACCGAGTA
CAAGCCCACGGTGCGCCTCGCCACCCGCGACGACGTCCCCAGGGCCGTACGCACCCTCGCCGCCGCGTTC
GCCGACTACCCCGCCACGCGCCACACCGTCGATCCGGACCGCCACATCGAGCGGGTCACCGAGCTGCAAG
AACTCTTCCTCACGCGCGTCGGGCTCGACATCGGCAAGGTGTGGGTCGCGGACGACGGCGCCGCCGTGGC
GGTCTGGACCACGCCGGAGAGCGTCGAAGCGGGGGCGGTGTTCGCCGAGATCGGCCCGCGCATGGCCGAG
TTGAGCGGTTCCCGGCTGGCCGCGCAGCAACAGATGGAAGGCCTCCTGGCGCCGCACCGGCCCAAGGAGC
CCGCGTGGTTCCTGGCCACCGTCGGCGTCTCGCCCGACCACCAGGGCAAGGGTCTGGGCAGCGCCGTCGT
GCTCCCCGGAGTGGAGGCGGCCGAGCGCGCCGGGGTGCCCGCCTTCCTGGAGACCTCCGCGCCCCGCAAC
CTCCCCTTCTACGAGCGGCTCGGCTTCACCGTCACCGCCGACGTCGAGGTGCCCGAAGGACCGCGCACCT
GGTGCATGACCCGCAAGCCCGGTGCCAGTTAACGAATTCTAGATCTTGAGACAAATGGCAGTATTCATCC
ACAATTTTAAAAGAAAAGGGGGGATTGGGGGGTACAGTGCAGGGGAAAGAATAGTAGACATAATAGCAAC
AGACATACAAACTAAAGAATTACAAAAACAAATTACAAAAATTCAAAATTTTCGGGTTTATTACAGGGAC
AGCAGAGATCCACTTTGGCGCCGGCTCGAGGCCTGCAGGTGCAAAGATGGATAAAGTTTTAAACAGAGAG
GAATCTTTGCAGCTAATGGACCTTCTAGGTCTTGAAAGGAGTGGGAATTGGCTCCGGTGCCCGTCAGTGG
GCAGAGCGCACATCGCCCACAGTCCCCGAGAAGTTGGGGGGAGGGGTCGGCAATTGAACCGGTGCCTAGA
GAAGGTGGCGCGGGGTAAACTGGGAAAGTGATGTCGTGTACTGGCTCCGCCTTTTTCCCGAGGGTGGGGG
AGAACCGTATATAAGTGCAGTAGTCGCCGTGAACGTTCTTTTTCGCAACGGGTTTGCCGCCAGAACACAG
GTAAGTGCCGTGTGTGGTTCCCGCGGGCCTGGCCTCTTTACGGGTTATGGCCCTTGCGTGCCTTGAATTA
CTTCCACCTGGCTGCAGTACGTGATTCTTGATCCCGAGCTTCGGGTTGGAAGTGGGTGGGAGAGTTCGAG
GCCTTGCGCTTAAGGAGCCCCTTCGCCTCGTGCTTGAGTTGAGGCCTGGCCTGGGCGCTGGGGCCGCCGC
GTGCGAATCTGGTGGCACCTTCGCGCCTGTCTCGCTGCTTTCGATAAGTCTCTAGCCATTTAAAATTTTT
GATGACCTGCTGCGACGCTTTTTTTCTGGCAAGATAGTCTTGTAAATGCGGGCCAAGATCTGCACACTGG
TATTTCGGTTTTTGGGGCCGCGGGCGGCGACGGGGCCCGTGCGTCCCAGCGCACATGTTCGGCGAGGCGG
GGCCTGCGAGCGCGGCCACCGAGAATCGGACGGGGGTAGTCTCAAGCTGGCCGGCCTGCTCTGGTGCCTG
GCCTCGCGCCGCCGTGTATCGCCCCGCCCTGGGCGGCAAGGCTGGCCCGGTCGGCACCAGTTGCGTGAGC
GGAAAGATGGCCGCTTCCCGGCCCTGCTGCAGGGAGCTCAAAATGGAGGACGCGGCGCTCGGGAGAGCGG
GCGGGTGAGTCACCCACACAAAGGAAAAGGGCCTTTCCGTCCTCAGCCGTCGCTTCATGTGACTCCACGG
AGTACCGGGCGCCGTCCAGGCACCTCGATTAGTTCTCGAGCTTTTGGAGTACGTCGTCTTTAGGTTGGGG
GGAGGGGTTTTATGCGATGGAGTTTCCCCACACTGAGTGGGTGGAGACTGAAGTTAGGCCAGCTTGGCAC
TTGATGTAATTCTCCTTGGAATTTGCCCTTTTTGAGTTTGGATCTTGGTTCATTCTCAAGCCTCAGACAG
TGGTTCAAAGTTTTTTTCTTCCATTTCAGGTGTCGTGAGGCTAGCACCGCCACCATGACCATGGAAACAG
TTGAATCCCAGCATGATGGAAGTATAACAGCTTCTTTGACAGAGAGCAAGTCTGCTCATGTGCAGACTCA
GACTGGCCAAAATTCAATCCCTGCTTTAGCTCAGGTAGCAGCAATTGCAGAGACAGATGAATCTGCAGAA
TCAGAAGGTGTAATTGATTCTCATAAACGTAGAGAAATCCTTTCACGAAGACCCTCTTATAGGAAAATAC
TGAATGAACTGTCCTCTGATGTGCCTGGTGTTCCCAAGATTGAAGAAGAGAGATCAGAGGAAGAAGGAAC
ACCACCTAGTATTGCTACCATGGCAGTACCAACTAGCATATATCAGACTAGCACGGGGCAATACAGTATG
TATGCTGCAATTCGATATGATACAGTGCTAGCTTTAAGTCTTCTCTAGTAATGAACTAGTCCGTAACTTG
AAAGTATTTCGATTTCTTGGCTTTATATATCTTGTGGAAAGGACGATCCAGCACGTTGAGAGGAGCTGGA
ACGCGTTAAGTCGACAATCAACCTCTGGATTACAAAATTTGTGAAAGATTGACTGGTATTCTTAACTATG
TTGCTCCTTTTACGCTATGTGGATACGCTGCTTTAATGCCTTTGTATCATGCTATTGCTTCCCGTATGGC
TTTCATTTTCTCCTCCTTGTATAAATCCTGGTTGCTGTCTCTTTATGAGGAGTTGTGGCCCGTTGTCAGG
CAACGTGGCGTGGTGTGCACTGTGTTTGCTGACGCAACCCCCACTGGTTGGGGCATTGCCACCACCTGTC
AGCTCCTTTCCGGGACTTTCGCTTTCCCCCTCCCTATTGCCACGGCGGAACTCATCGCCGCCTGCCTTGC
CCGCTGCTGGACAGGGGCTCGGCTGTTGGGCACTGACAATTCCGTGGTGTTGTCGGGGAAATCATCGTCC
TTTCCTTGGCTGCTCGCCTGTGTTGCCACCTGGATTCTGCGCGGGACGTCCTTCTGCTACGTCCCTTCGG
CCCTCAATCCAGCGGACCTTCCTTCCCGCGGCCTGCTGCCGGCTCTGCGGCCTCTTCCGCGTCTTCGCCT
TCGCCCTCAGACGAGTCGGATCTCCCTTTGGGCCGCCTCCCCGCGTCGACTTTAAGACCAATGACTTACA
AGGCAGCTGTAGATCTTAGCCACTTTTTAAAAGAAAAGGGGGGACTGGAAGGGCTAATTCACTCCCAACG
AAGACAAGATCTGCTTTTTGCTTGTACTGGGTCTCTCTGGTTAGACCAGATCTGAGCCTGGGAGCTCTCT
GGCTAACTAGGGAACCCACTGCTTAAGCCTCAATAAAGCTTGCCTTGAGTGCTTCAAGTAGTGTGTGCCC
GTCTGTTGTGTGACTCTGGTAACTAGAGATCCCTCAGACCCTTTTAGTCAGTGTGGAAAATCTCTAGCAG
TACGTATAGTAGTTCATGTCATCTTATTATTCAGTATTTATAACTTGCAAAGAAATGAATATCAGAGAGT
GAGAGGAACTTGTTTATTGCAGCTTATAATGGTTACAAATAAAGCAATAGCATCACAAATTTCACAAATA
AAGCATTTTTTTCACTGCATTCTAGTTGTGGTTTGTCCAAACTCATCAATGTATCTTATCATGTCTGGCT
CTAGCTATCCCGCCCCTAACTCCGCCCATCCCGCCCCTAACTCCGCCCAGTTCCGCCCATTCTCCGCCCC
ATGGCTGACTAATTTTTTTTATTTATGCAGAGGCCGAGGCCGCCTCGGCCTCTGAGCTATTCCAGAAGTA
GTGAGGAGGCTTTTTTGGAGGCCTAGGGACGTACCCAATTCGCCCTATAGTGAGTCGTATTACGCGCGCT
CACTGGCCGTCGTTTTACAACGTCGTGACTGGGAAAACCCTGGCGTTACCCAACTTAATCGCCTTGCAGC
ACATCCCCCTTTCGCCAGCTGGCGTAATAGCGAAGAGGCCCGCACCGATCGCCCTTCCCAACAGTTGCGC
AGCCTGAATGGCGAATGGG
[124 nt withheld, positions 6110-6233]
C
[91 nt withheld, positions 6235-6325]
A
[49 nt withheld, positions 6327-6375]
CCTTTGACGTTGGAGTCCACGTTCTTT
[37 nt withheld, positions 6403-6439]
ACCCTATCTCGGTCTATTCTTTTGATTTATAAGGGATTTTGCCGATTTCGGCCTATTGGTTAAAAAATGA
GCTGATTTAACAAAAATTTAACGCGAATTTTAACAAAATATTAACGCTTACAATTTAGGTGGCACTTTTC
GGGGAAATGTGCGCGGAACCCCTATTTGTTTATTTTTCTAAATACATTCAAATATGTATCCGCTCATGAG
ACAATAACCCTGATAAATGCTTCAATAATATTGAAAAAGGAAGAGTATGAGTATTCAACATTTCCGTGTC
GCCCTTATTCCCTTTTTTGCGGCATTTTGCCTTCCTGTTTTTGCTCACCCAGAAACGCTGGTGAAAGTAA
AAGATGCTGAAGATCAGTTGGGTGCACGAGTGGGTTACATCGAACTGGATCTCAACAGCGGTAAGATCCT
TGAGAGTTTTCGCCCCGAAGAACGTTTTCCAATGATGAGCACTTTTAAAGTTCTGCTATGTGGCGCGGTA
TTATCCCGTATTGACGCCGGGCAAGAGCAACTCGGTCGCCGCATACACTATTCTCAGAATGACTTGGTTG
AGTACTCACCAGTCACAGAAAAGCATCTTACGGATGGCATGACAGTAAGAGAATTATGCAGTGCTGCCAT
AACCATGAGTGATAACACTGCGGCCAACTTACTTCTGACAACGATCGGAGGACCGAAGGAGCTAACCGCT
TTTTTGCACAACATGGGGGATCATGTAACTCGCCTTGATCGTTGGGAACCGGAGCTGAATGAAGCCATAC
CAAACGACGAGCGTGACACCACGATGCCTGTAGCAATGGCAACAACGTTGCGCAAACTATTAACTGGCGA
ACTACTTACTCTAGCTTCCCGGCAACAATTAATAGACTGGATGGAGGCGGATAAAGTTGCAGGACCACTT
CTGCGCTCGGCCCTTCCGGCTGGCTGGTTTATTGCTGATAAATCTGGAGCCGGTGAGCGTGGGTCTCGCG
GTATCATTGCAGCACTGGGGCCAGATGGTAAGCCCTCCCGTATCGTAGTTATCTACACGACGGGGAGTCA
GGCAACTATGGATGAACGAAATAGACAGATCGCTGAGATAGGTGCCTCACTGATTAAGCATTGGTAACTG
TCAGACCAAGTTTACTCATATATACTTTAGATTGATTTAAAACTTCATTTTTAATTTAAAAGGATCTAGG
TGAAGATCCTTTTTGATAATCTCATGACCAAAATCCCTTAACGTGAGTTTTCGTTCCACTGAGCGTCAGA
CCCCGTAGAAAAGATCAAAGGATCTTCTTGAGATCCTTTTTTTCTGCGCGTAATCTGCTGCTTGCAAACA
AAAAAACCACCGCTACCAGCGGTGGTTTGTTTGCCGGATCAAGAGCTACCAACTCTTTTTCCGAAGGTAA
CTGGCTTCAGCAGAGCGCAGATACCAAATACTGTTCTTCTAGTGTAGCCGTAGTTAGGCCACCACTTCAA
GAACTCTGTAGCACCGCCTACATACCTCGCTCTGCTAATCCTGTTACCAGTGGCTGCTGCCAGTGGCGAT
AAGTCGTGTCTTACCGGGTTGGACTCAAGACGATAGTTACCGGATAAGGCGCAGCGGTCGGGCTGAACGG
GGGGTTCGTGCACACAGCCCAGCTTGGAGCGAACGACCTACACCGAACTGAGATACCTACAGCGTGAGCT
ATGAGAAAGCGCCACGCTTCCCGAAGGGAGAAAGGCGGACAGGTATCCGGTAAGCGGCAGGGTCGGAACA
GGAGAGCGCACGAGGGAGCTTCCAGGGGGAAACGCCTGGTATCTTTATAGTCCTGTCGGGTTTCGCCACC
TCTGACTTGAGCGTCGATTTTTGTGATGCTCGTCAGGGGGGCGGAGCCTATGGAAAAACGCCAGCAACGC
GGCCTTTTTACGGTTCCTGGCCTTTTGCTGGCCTTTTGCTCACATGTTCTTTCCTGCGTTATCCCCTGAT
TCTGTGGATAACCGTATTACCGCCTTTGAGTGAGCTGATACCGCTCGCCGCAGCCGAACGACCGAGCGCA
GCGAGTCAGTGAGCGAGGAAGCGGAAGAGCGCCCAATACGCAAACCGCCTCTCCCCGCGCGTTGGCCGAT
TCATTAATGCAGCTGGCACGACAGGTTTCCCGACTGGAAAGCGGGCAGTGAGCGCAACGCAATTAATGTG
AGTTAGCTCACTCATTAGGCACCCCAGGCTTTACACTTTATGCTTCCGGCTCGTATGTTGTGTGGAATTG
TGAGCGGATAACAATTTCACACAGGAAACAGCTATGACCATGATTACGCCAAGCGCGCAATTAACCCTCA
CTAAAGGGAACAAAAGCTGGAGCTGCAAGC
Features (pLannotate 1.2.2; 31 found; start..end, strand, type, name):
      5..231     +  promoter       RSV promoter: Rous sarcoma virus enhancer/promoter
    232..412     +  LTR            5' LTR (truncated): truncated 5' long terminal repeat (LTR) from HIV-1
    459..584     +  misc_feature   HIV-1 Ψ: packaging signal of human immunodeficiency virus type 1
    568..931     +  CDS            HIV-1 gag (fragment): gag protein from human immunodeficiency virus 1; gag
   1077..1310    +  misc_feature   RRE: The Rev response element (RRE) of HIV-1 allows for Rev-dependent mRNA export from the nucleus to the cytoplasm.
   1687..1713    +  CDS            Rev (fragment): human immunodeficiency virus 1 (HIV-1) Rev protein; rev; enhances nuclear export of unspliced and incompletely spliced viral mRNAs
   1720..1743    +  promoter       SV40 promoter (fragment): SV40 early promoter
   1744..1815    +  promoter       SV40 promoter (fragment): SV40 enhancer and early promoter
   1839..1974    +  rep_origin     SV40 ori: SV40 origin of replication
   2020..2616    +  CDS            PuroR (fragment): puromycin N-acetyltransferase; pac from Streptomyces; confers resistance to puromycin
   2665..2782    +  misc_feature   cPPT/CTS: central polypurine tract and central termination sequence of HIV-1
   2847..2913    +  CDS            small t antigen (fragment): SV40 (simian virus 40) small t antigen
   2920..4098    +  promoter       EF-1α promoter: strong constitutive promoter for human elongation factor EF-1α
   4115..4474    +  CDS            CREM (fragment): CREM_HUMAN - Experimental evidence at protein level: Swiss-Prot protein existence level 1. [Isoform 6]: May play a role in the regulation of the circadian clock: acts as a transcriptional repressor of the core circadian component PER1 by directly binding to cAMP response elements in its promoter. From Homo sapiens (Human).
   4541..4594    +  promoter       U6 promoter (fragment): RNA polymerase III promoter for human U6 snRNA
   4636..5224    +  misc_feature   WPRE: woodchuck hepatitis virus posttranscriptional regulatory element
   5275..5294    +  misc_feature   cPPT/CTS (fragment): central polypurine tract and central termination sequence of HIV-1
   5296..5529    +  LTR            3' LTR (ΔU3): self-inactivating 3' long terminal repeat (LTR) from HIV-1
   5607..5728    +  polyA_signal   SV40 poly(A) signal: SV40 polyadenylation signal
   5768..5903    +  rep_origin     SV40 ori: SV40 origin of replication
   5924..5942    -  promoter       T7 promoter: promoter for bacteriophage T7 RNA polymerase
   5950..6105    +  CDS            lacZα (fragment): LacZα fragment of β-galactosidase; lacZ fragment
   6110..6538    +  rep_origin     f1 ori (sequence partly withheld): f1 bacteriophage origin of replication; arrow indicates direction of (+) strand synthesis
   6591..6695    +  promoter       AmpR promoter: bla
   6696..7556    +  CDS            AmpR: β-lactamase; bla; confers resistance to ampicillin, carbenicillin, and related antibiotics
   7727..8315    +  rep_origin     ori: high-copy-number ColE1/pMB1/pBR322/pUC origin of replication
   8498..8590    +  CDS            lacI (fragment): lac repressor; lacI; The lac repressor binds to the lac operator to inhibit transcription in E. coli. This inhibition can be relieved by adding lactose or isopropyl-β-D-thiogalactopyranoside (IPTG).
   8603..8624    +  protein_bind   CAP binding site: CAP binding activates transcription in the presence of cAMP. E. coli catabolite activator protein
   8639..8669    +  promoter       lac promoter: promoter for the E. coli lac operon
   8677..8693    +  protein_bind   lac operator: The lac repressor binds to the lac operator to inhibit transcription in E. coli. This inhibition can be relieved by adding lactose or isopropyl-β-D-thiogalactopyranoside (IPTG). lac repressor encoded by lacI
   8738..8756    +  promoter       T3 promoter: promoter for bacteriophage T3 RNA polymerase
