[The description below was written by a language model from this plasmid's Addgene catalogue record and pLannotate feature annotations shown in this document.]
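Description:
TFORF0314 is a lentiviral mammalian expression plasmid built on the pLX_TRC317 backbone and carrying the human CREM (cAMP responsive element modulator, also known as ICER) transcription factor open reading frame together with a unique 24-bp barcode. It belongs to a large barcoded transcription factor ORF collection. The barcode allows each factor to be identified by sequencing when many constructs are screened together in a pool. In bacteria the plasmid is maintained through a high-copy ColE1/pUC-type origin and an ampicillin resistance gene. An f1 origin and remnants of lac, T7 and T3 cloning-vector sequence are also present. The depositor notes that the plasmid can recombine during propagation.

The viral portion follows a third-generation, self-inactivating design. An RSV promoter drives a truncated HIV-1 5' LTR, followed by the Ψ packaging signal with a partial gag sequence, the Rev response element, a cPPT/CTS element and a ΔU3 3' LTR, with an SV40 polyadenylation signal downstream. Within the proviral region, an SV40 early promoter drives puromycin N-acetyltransferase for selection of transduced cells. A separate EF-1α promoter drives the CREM ORF. The insert is recorded as 515 bp, and the annotation matches about 360 nt of it to human CREM, consistent with a short isoform. The exact position of the barcode is not annotated. A WPRE after the insert enhances transcript stability and expression. A short U6 promoter fragment annotated between the ORF and the WPRE appears to be a leftover backbone sequence rather than a functional cassette. The construct is intended for constitutive CREM overexpression after lentiviral transduction, particularly in pooled screens of transcription factors that direct cell differentiation.
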