Addgene plasmid #141579: TFORF0314
Purpose: Lentiviral vector for overexpressing the CREM transcription factor ORF with a unique 24-bp barcode. Barcodes facilitate identification of transcription factors in pooled screens.
Depositing lab: Feng Zhang. Depositing organization: Broad Institute. Publication: A transcription factor atlas of directed differentiation. Joung J, Ma S, Tay T, Geiger-Schuller KR, Kirchgatterer PC, Verdine VK, Guo B, Arias-Garcia MA, Allen WE, Singh A, Kuksenko O, Abudayyeh OO, Gootenberg JS, Fu Z, Macrae RK, Buenrostro JD, Regev A, Zhang F. Cell. 2023 Jan 5;186(1):209-229.e26. doi: 10.1016/j.cell.2022.11.026. PubMed 36608654.
Backbone
  Vector backbone: pLX_TRC317
  Backbone manufacturer: Broad Institute Genetic Perturbation Platform
  Backbone size w/o insert (bp): 8264
  Vector type: Mammalian Expression, Lentiviral
  Selectable markers: Puromycin
Growth in bacteria
  Bacterial resistance: Ampicillin, 100 μg/mL
  Growth temperature: 37°C
  Growth strain: NEB Stable
  Copy number: High Copy
Gene/Insert
  Gene/Insert name: CREM
  Species: H. sapiens (human)
  Insert size (bp): 515
  Entrez Gene: CREM (a.k.a. CREM-2, ICER, hCREM-2)
  Promoter: EF1a
  Cloning method: Unknown
  Sequencing primers: 5′ GGGTGGAGACTGAAGTTAGGCCAG; 3′ CACATAGCGTAAAAGGAGCAACATAG
Terms and licenses: Academic/Nonprofit Terms; Industry Terms: Not Available to Industry
Depositor comments: NM_001881,ENST00000374726,ENST00000489321 . The transcription factor ORF portion of this plasmid was synthesized by Genewiz. Please test multiple small colonies in case of plasmid recombination. To make this collection available in a timely manner, a portion of this collection was not fully sequenced by Addgene. If an Addgene verified full plasmid sequence is not available, please contact us prior to placing an order to request the full sequence.
How to cite: TFORF0314 was a gift from Feng Zhang (Addgene plasmid # 141579 ; http://n2t.net/addgene:141579 ; RRID:Addgene_141579)
