>Addgene plasmid #141579 | TFORF0314 | depositor partial sequence | sequence record 276874 | Insert
ACCGCCACCATGACCATGGAAACAGTTGAATCCCAGCATGATGGAAGTATAACAGCTTCTTTGACAGAGA
GCAAGTCTGCTCATGTGCAGACTCAGACTGGCCAAAATTCAATCCCTGCTTTAGCTCAGGTAGCAGCAAT
TGCAGAGACAGATGAATCTGCAGAATCAGAAGGTGTAATTGATTCTCATAAACGTAGAGAAATCCTTTCA
CGAAGACCCTCTTATAGGAAAATACTGAATGAACTGTCCTCTGATGTGCCTGGTGTTCCCAAGATTGAAG
AAGAGAGATCAGAGGAAGAAGGAACACCACCTAGTATTGCTACCATGGCAGTACCAACTAGCATATATCA
GACTAGCACGGGGCAATACAGTATGTATGCTGCAATTCGATATGATACAGTGCTAGCTTTAAGTCTTCTC
TAGTAATGAACTAGTCCGTAACTTGAAAGTATTTCGATTTCTTGGCTTTATATATCTTGTGGAAAGGACG
ATCCAGCACGTTGAGAGGAGCTGGA
