>Addgene plasmid #141579 | TFORF0314 | depositor partial sequence | sequence record 276875 | Barcode
TCCAGCACGTTGAGAGGAGCTGGA
